Addgene plasmid #116690: pHAGE-STK31-P241H
Purpose: Lentiviral expression of STK31 P241H
Depositing lab: Gordon Mills & Kenneth Scott. Publication: Systematic Functional Annotation of Somatic Mutations in Cancer. Ng PK, Li J, Jeong KJ, Shao S, Chen H, Tsang YH, Sengupta S, Wang Z, Bhavana VH, Tran R, Soewito S, Minussi DC, Moreno D, Kong K, Dogruluk T, Lu H, Gao J, Tokheim C, Zhou DC, Johnson AM, Zeng J, Ip CKM, Ju Z, Wester M, Yu S, Li Y, Vellano CP, Schultz N, Karchin R, Ding L, Lu Y, Cheung LWT, Chen K, Shaw KR, Meric-Bernstam F, Scott KL, Yi S, Sahni N, Liang H, Mills GB. Cancer Cell. 2018 Mar 12;33(3):450-462.e10. doi: 10.1016/j.ccell.2018.01.021. PubMed 29533785.
Backbone
  Vector backbone: pHAGE
  Vector type: Lentiviral
Growth in bacteria
  Bacterial resistance: Ampicillin, 100 μg/mL
  Growth temperature: 37°C
  Growth strain: Stbl3
  Copy number: High Copy
Gene/Insert
  Gene/Insert name: STK31
  Species: H. sapiens (human)
  Mutation: P241H
  Entrez Gene: STK31 (a.k.a. TDRD8, SGK396, FLJ16102)
  Cloning method: Gateway Cloning
Terms and licenses: Academic/Nonprofit Terms; Industry Terms: Not Available to Industry
How to cite: pHAGE-STK31-P241H was a gift from Gordon Mills & Kenneth Scott (Addgene plasmid # 116690)
