[The description below was written by a language model from this plasmid's Addgene catalogue record and pLannotate feature annotations shown in this document.]
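Description:
pHAGE-STK31-P241H is a lentiviral expression plasmid built on the pHAGE backbone and carrying the human serine/threonine kinase gene STK31 (also known as TDRD8 or SGK396) with a proline-to-histidine substitution at residue 241. The open reading frame was introduced by Gateway recombination cloning. The stated purpose is lentiviral expression of this mutant, and the associated study concerns the systematic functional annotation of somatic mutations found in cancer. The construct therefore appears to be one member of a collection of variant alleles intended for delivery into mammalian cells and comparison of their functional effects. In bacteria the plasmid is maintained at high copy with ampicillin selection.

The available feature table comes from a sequencing result of only about 2.9 kb, which is far shorter than a full pHAGE vector with an STK31 insert, so it covers just part of the plasmid backbone. In that segment the annotations show a high-copy ColE1/pUC-type origin of replication and the β-lactamase gene with its own promoter, consistent with the catalogue fields. They also show a self-inactivating HIV-1 3' LTR with the U3 deletion, which inactivates LTR promoter activity in the integrated provirus after reverse transcription. Short fragments of an SV40 polyadenylation signal and SV40 origin, a lac promoter/operator with CAP binding site, and small fragment matches to lacI and an RSF origin are also annotated; these last are likely backbone remnants or weak matches. The STK31 coding sequence, the Gateway attachment sites, the 5' LTR, the packaging signal and the promoter driving the insert all fall outside the annotated region. The record does not state which promoter is used or whether a mammalian selection marker or reporter is present.
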