Features (pLannotate 1.2.2; 12 found; start..end, strand, type, name):
    130..718     -  rep_origin     ori: high-copy-number ColE1/pMB1/pBR322/pUC origin of replication
    889..1749    -  CDS            AmpR: β-lactamase; bla; confers resistance to ampicillin, carbenicillin, and related antibiotics
   1750..1854    -  promoter       AmpR promoter: bla
   2059..2292    -  LTR            3' LTR (ΔU3): self-inactivating 3' long terminal repeat (LTR) from HIV-1
   2460..2543    -  polyA_signal   SV40 poly(A) signal (fragment): SV40 polyadenylation signal
   2577..2593    -  protein_bind   lac operator: The lac repressor binds to the lac operator to inhibit transcription in E. coli. This inhibition can be relieved by adding lactose or isopropyl-β-D-thiogalactopyranoside (IPTG). lac repressor encoded by lacI
   2601..2631    -  promoter       lac promoter: promoter for the E. coli lac operon
   2646..2667    -  protein_bind   CAP binding site: CAP binding activates transcription in the presence of cAMP. E. coli catabolite activator protein
   2680..2717    -  CDS            lacI (fragment): lac repressor; lacI; The lac repressor binds to the lac operator to inhibit transcription in E. coli. This inhibition can be relieved by adding lactose or isopropyl-β-D-thiogalactopyranoside (IPTG).
   2742..2835    -  rep_origin     SV40 ori (fragment): SV40 origin of replication
   2841..2895    -  CDS            lacI (fragment): lac repressor; lacI; The lac repressor binds to the lac operator to inhibit transcription in E. coli. This inhibition can be relieved by adding lactose or isopropyl-β-D-thiogalactopyranoside (IPTG).
   2897..2948    -  rep_origin     RSF ori (fragment): Plasmids containing the RSF 1030 origin of replication can be propagated in E. coli cells that contain additional plasmids with compatible origins.
>Addgene plasmid #116690 | pHAGE-STK31-P241H | addgene full sequence | sequence record 252983 | Addgene NGS Result
AGCGGTATCAGCTCACTCAAAGGCGGTAATACGGTTATCCACAGAATCAGGGGATAACGCAGGAAAGAAC
ATGTGAGCAAAAGGCCAGCAAAAGGCCAGGAACCGTAAAAAGGCCGCGTTGCTGGCGTTTTTCCATAGGC
TCCGCCCCCCTGACGAGCATCACAAAAATCGACGCTCAAGTCAGAGGTGGCGAAACCCGACAGGACTATA
AAGATACCAGGCGTTTCCCCCTGGAAGCTCCCTCGTGCGCTCTCCTGTTCCGACCCTGCCGCTTACCGGA
TACCTGTCCGCCTTTCTCCCTTCGGGAAGCGTGGCGCTTTCTCATAGCTCACGCTGTAGGTATCTCAGTT
CGGTGTAGGTCGTTCGCTCCAAGCTGGGCTGTGTGCACGAACCCCCCGTTCAGCCCGACCGCTGCGCCTT
ATCCGGTAACTATCGTCTTGAGTCCAACCCGGTAAGACACGACTTATCGCCACTGGCAGCAGCCACTGGT
AACAGGATTAGCAGAGCGAGGTATGTAGGCGGTGCTACAGAGTTCTTGAAGTGGTGGCCTAACTACGGCT
ACACTAGAAGAACAGTATTTGGTATCTGCGCTCTGCTGAAGCCAGTTACCTTCGGAAAAAGAGTTGGTAG
CTCTTGATCCGGCAAACAAACCACCGCTGGTAGCGGTGGTTTTTTTGTTTGCAAGCAGCAGATTACGCGC
AGAAAAAAAGGATCTCAAGAAGATCCTTTGATCTTTTCTACGGGGTCTGACGCTCAGTGGAACGAAAACT
CACGTTAAGGGATTTTGGTCATGAGATTATCAAAAAGGATCTTCACCTAGATCCTTTTAAATTAAAAATG
AAGTTTTAAATCAATCTAAAGTATATATGAGTAAACTTGGTCTGACAGTTACCAATGCTTAATCAGTGAG
GCACCTATCTCAGCGATCTGTCTATTTCGTTCATCCATAGTTGCCTGACTCCCCGTCGTGTAGATAACTA
CGATACGGGAGGGCTTACCATCTGGCCCCAGTGCTGCAATGATACCGCGAGACCCACGCTCACCGGCTCC
AGATTTATCAGCAATAAACCAGCCAGCCGGAAGGGCCGAGCGCAGAAGTGGTCCTGCAACTTTATCCGCC
TCCATCCAGTCTATTAATTGTTGCCGGGAAGCTAGAGTAAGTAGTTCGCCAGTTAATAGTTTGCGCAACG
TTGTTGCCATTGCTACAGGCATCGTGGTGTCACGCTCGTCGTTTGGTATGGCTTCATTCAGCTCCGGTTC
CCAACGATCAAGGCGAGTTACATGATCCCCCATGTTGTGCAAAAAAGCGGTTAGCTCCTTCGGTCCTCCG
ATCGTTGTCAGAAGTAAGTTGGCCGCAGTGTTATCACTCATGGTTATGGCAGCACTGCATAATTCTCTTA
CTGTCATGCCATCCGTAAGATGCTTTTCTGTGACTGGTGAGTACTCAACCAAGTCATTCTGAGAATAGTG
TATGCGGCGACCGAGTTGCTCTTGCCCGGCGTCAACACGGGATAATACCGCGCCACATAGCAGAACTTTA
AAAGTGCTCATCATTGGAAAACGTTCTTCGGGGCGAAAACTCTCAAGGATCTTACCGCTGTTGAGATCCA
GTTCGATGTAACCCACTCGTGCACCCAACTGATCTTCAGCATCTTTTACTTTCACCAGCGTTTCTGGGTG
AGCAAAAACAGGAAGGCAAAATGCCGCAAAAAAGGGAATAAGGGCGACACGGAAATGTTGAATACTCATA
CTCTTCCTTTTTCAATATTATTGAAGCATTTATCAGGGTTATTGTCTCATGAGCGGATACATATTTGAAT
GTATTTAGAAAAATAAACAAATAGGGGTTCCGCGCACATTTCCCCGAAAAGTGCCACCTGACGTCTAAGA
AACCATTATTATCATGACATTAACCTATAAAAATAGGCGTATCACGAGGCCCTTTCGTCTTCAAGAATGA
TCTAGCCCTTTCCTTAATTAACCCGGGCCTCTCACTCTCTGATATTCATTTCTTTGCAAGTTATAAATAC
TGAATAATAAGATGACATGAACTACTACTGCTAGAGATTTTCCACACTGACTAAAAGGGTCTGAGGGATC
TCTAGTTACCAGAGTCACACAACAGACGGGCACACACTACTTGAAGCACTCAAGGCAAGCTTTATTGAGG
CTTAAGCAGTGGGTTCCCTAGTTAGCCAGAGAGCTCCCAGGCTCAGATCTGGTCTAACCAGAGAGACCCA
GTACAAGCAAAAAGCAGATCTTGTCTTCGTTGGGAGTGAATTAGCCCTTCCAACTACTAAGTTTGTAGTA
CATATTTAACAAATACAATTTCTTTAAAATGAAAATAATTCAGAGGAATCACAGGTTTAGAGTAAATGAA
ACCACAGGTAATTGGCAGTGGTAATAGGGTATGGGGTGGGAAGTTTGGGATGATTTTGGTTAGCTTGAGT
TATCCAGTTGATCCAGACATGATAAGATACATTGATGAGTTTGGACAAACCACAACTAGAATGCAGTGAA
AAAAATGCTTTATTTGTGAAATTCGTAATCATGTCATAGCTGTTTCCTGTGTGAAATTGTTATCCGCTCA
CAATTCCACACAACATACGAGCCGGAAGCATAAAGTGTAAAGCCTGGGGTGCCTAATGAGTGAGCTAACT
CACATTAATTGCGTTGCGCTCACTGCCCGCTTTCCAGTCGGGAAACCTGTCGTGCCACGGGGAGCTTTTT
GCAAAAGCCTAGGCCTCCAAAAAAGCCTCCTCACTACTTCTGGAATAGCTCAGAGGCCGAGGCGGCCTCG
GCCTCTGCATAAATAAAAAAAATTAGTCAGCCATGAGCTTGCTGCATTAATGAATCGGCCAACGCGCGGG
GAGAGGCGGTTTGCGTATTGGGCGCTCTTCCGCTTCCTCGCTCACTGACTCGCTGCGCTCGGTCGTTCGG
CTGCGGCG
