>Addgene plasmid #116690 | pHAGE-STK31-P241H | depositor partial sequence | sequence record 219565 | insert
ATGTGGGTCCAGGGTCACTCTTCTAGAGCTTCCGCAACGGAAAGTGTGAGTTTTTCAGGAATTGTTCAAA
TGGATGAAGATACACATTACGATAAAGTGGAAGATGTGGTTGGAAGTCACATAGAAGATGCAGTAACATT
TTGGGCCCAGAGTATCAATAGAAATAAGGATATCATGAAGATTGGTTGCTCACTGTCTGAAGTTTGCCCC
CACGCCAGTTCAGTTTTGGGGAATCTTGACCCAAACAAGATTTATGGTGGATTATTTTCTGAAGATCAGT
GTTGGTACAGATGCAAAGTACTGAAAATCATCAGCGTTGAAAAGTGTCTGGTGAGGTACATTGACTATGG
AAATACTGAAATTCTAAATCGATCTGATATAGTTGAAATTCCTTTGGAGCTGCAGTTTTCTAGTGTTGCC
AAAAAGTATAAACTTTGGGGACTACACATTCCTTCTGATCAAGAAGTTACCCAGTTTGATCAGGGCACAA
CCTTTTTGGGGAGCTTGATTTTTGAAAAGGAAATAAAAATGAGAATTAAAGCAACCTCTGAAGATGGAAC
AGTTATTGCTCAGGCTGAGTATGGCAGTGTGGATATAGGGGAAGAGGTGCTTAAGAAAGGATTTGCAGAG
AAATGCAGACTTGCTTCCAGAACTGACATCTGTGAGGAAAAAAAATTGGATCCTGGTCAACTTGTTCTCA
GGAACCTCAAAAGCCCCATTCATTTGTGGGGGCATAGATCAAACCAGTCAACCTTCAGCAGGCCCAAGGG
GCACTTAAGTGAGAAAATGACTCTTGACTTGAAGGATGAAAATGATGCAGGCAATCTTATAACATTTCCA
AAGGAAAGTTTGGCTGTTGGTGACTTTAATTTAGGGTCTAACGTCAGCCTGGAAAAAATTAAGCAGGACC
AGAAACTGATTGAAGAAAATGAAAAACTTAAAACAGAGAAGGACGCTCTTCTTGAAAGTTATAAGGCGTT
AGAATTGAAAGTAGAGCAGATTGCCCAGGAGCTGCAGCAAGAGAAGGCAGCTGCTGTGGATTTGACTAAC
CACTTAGAATACACTCTGAAGACCTATATAGATACCAGAATGAAAAATCTGGCAGCTAAGATGGAAATAC
TGAAAGAAATGAGGCATGTCGACATCAGTGTCCGTTTCGGAAAAGACCTTTCAGATGCTATACAAGTGTT
GGATGAAGGGTGCTTTACTACTCCAGCTTCTTTGAATGGATTAGAGATAATATGGGCAGAATACAGTCTG
GCTCAGGAGAATATTAAAACTTGTGAATATGTGAGTGAAGGGAATATTTTGATTGCCCAAAGAAATGAAA
TGCAGCAGAAGCTGTACATGTCAGTAGAAGATTTTATTCTGGAAGTTGATGAGTCATCTCTTAATAAACG
CTTAAAAACATTGCAGGATTTGTCAGTCTCTTTAGAAGCAGTGTATGGACAAGCCAAAGAAGGAGCAAAT
TCTGATGAAATACTTAAAAAATTTTATGACTGGAAGTGTGATAAAAGAGAGGAGTTCACCAGTGTTAGAA
GTGAAACAGACGCTTCTCTGCACCGTCTTGTAGCATGGTTCCAAAGAACCTTAAAGGTTTTTGACCTATC
TGTGGAAGGATCACTGATTTCAGAAGACGCAATGGATAATATTGATGAAATCCTAGAGAAGACTGAGTCA
AGTGTCTGCAAAGAGCTGGAGATAGCTCTGGTTGATCAAGGTGATGCAGACAAGGAGATAATTTCAAATA
CATATAGTCAAGTACTGCAAAAGATTCATTCAGAGGAAAGGCTCATTGCCACAGTACAAGCTAAGTACAA
GGACAGTATTGAGTTTAAAAAGCAGCTTATTGAATATTTAAATAAGAGTCCCAGTGTGGATCACTTGCTA
TCCATTAAGAAGACATTGAAAAGCTTAAAAGCTCTACTCAGATGGAAATTGGTTGAAAAGAGTAATTTGG
AAGAGTCAGATGATCCTGATGGCTCTCAAATTGAGAAAATAAAAGAAGAAATAACTCAGCTGCGCAATAA
TGTCTTTCAGGAAATTTATCATGAGAGAGAGGAATATGAGATGCTAACTAGTTTGGCACAGAAATGGTTC
CCTGAGCTGCCTCTGCTTCATCCTGAAATAGGATTACTCAAATACATGAACTCTGGTGGTCTCCTTACAA
TGAGCTTGGAACGAGATCTTCTTGATGCTGAGCCCATGAAGGAACTTAGCAGCAAGCGTCCTTTGGTACG
TTCTGAGGTTAATGGGCAGATAATTCTGTTAAAGGGCTATTCTGTGGATGTTGACACAGAAGCCAAGGTG
ATTGAGAGAGCAGCCACCTACCATAGAGCTTGGAGAGAAGCTGAAGGAGACTCAGGGTTACTGCCATTGA
TATTCCTGTTTTTATGTAAGTCTGATCCTATGGCTTATCTGATGGTCCCATACTACCCTAGGGCAAACCT
GAATGCTGTTCAAGCCAACATGCCTTTAAATTCAGAAGAAACTTTAAAGGTCATGAAAGGTGTTGCCCAG
GGTCTGCATACATTGCATAAGGCTGACATAATTCATGGATCACTTCATCAGAACAATGTATTTGCTTTAA
ACCGTGAACAAGGAATTGTTGGAGATTTTGACTTCACCAAATCTGTGAGTCAGCGAGCCTCGGTGAACAT
GATGGTTGGTGACTTGAGTTTGATGTCACCTGAGTTGAAAATGGGAAAACCTGCTTCTCCAGGTTCAGAC
TTATATGCTTATGGCTGCCTCTTATTATGGCTTTCTGTTCAAAATCAGGAGTTTGAGATAAATAAAGATG
GAATCCCCAAAGTGGATCAGTTTCATCTGGATGATAAAGTCAAATCCCTCCTCTGTAGCTTGATATGTTA
TAGAAGTTCAATGACTGCTGAACAAGTTTTAAATGCTGAATGTTTCTTGATGCCAAAGGAGCAATCAGTT
CCAAACCCAGAAAAAGATACTGAATACACCCTATATAAAAAGGAAGAAGAAATAAAGACGGAGAACTTGG
ATAAATGTATGGAGAAGACAAGAAATGGTGAAGCCAACTTTGATTGTTAA
